>Addgene plasmid #177416 | mCerulean3-Bcl2-pEGFP-C1 | addgene full sequence | sequence record 348203 | Addgene NGS Result
TAGTTATTAATAGTAATCAATTACGGGGTCATTAGTTCATAGCCCATATATGGAGTTCCGCGTTACATAA
CTTACGGTAAATGGCCCGCCTGGCTGACCGCCCAACGACCCCCGCCCATTGACGTCAATAATGACGTATG
TTCCCATAGTAACGCCAATAGGGACTTTCCATTGACGTCAATGGGTGGAGTATTTACGGTAAACTGCCCA
CTTGGCAGTACATCAAGTGTATCATATGCCAAGTACGCCCCCTATTGACGTCAATGACGGTAAATGGCCC
GCCTGGCATTATGCCCAGTACATGACCTTATGGGACTTTCCTACTTGGCAGTACATCTACGTATTAGTCA
TCGCTATTACCATGGTGATGCGGTTTTGGCAGTACATCAATGGGCGTGGATAGCGGTTTGACTCACGGGG
ATTTCCAAGTCTCCACCCCATTGACGTCAATGGGAGTTTGTTTTGGCACCAAAATCAACGGGACTTTCCA
AAATGTCGTAACAACTCCGCCCCATTGACGCAAATGGGCGGTAGGCGTGTACGGTGGGAGGTCTATATAA
GCAGAGCTGGTTTAGTGAACCGTCAGATCCGCTAGCGCTACCGGTCGCCACCATGGTGAGCAAGGGCGAG
GAGCTGTTCACCGGGGTGGTGCCCATCCTGGTCGAGCTGGACGGCGACGTAAACGGCCACAAGTTCAGCG
TGTCCGGCGAGGGCGAGGGCGATGCCACCTACGGCAAGCTGACCCTGAAGTTCATCTGCACCACCGGCAA
GCTGCCCGTGCCCTGGCCCACCCTCGTGACCACCCTGAGCTGGGGCGTGCAGTGCTTCGCCCGCTACCCC
GACCACATGAAGCAGCACGACTTCTTCAAGTCCGCCATGCCCGAAGGCTACGTCCAGGAGCGCACCATCT
TCTTCAAGGACGACGGCAACTACAAGACCCGCGCCGAGGTGAAGTTCGAGGGCGACACCCTGGTGAACCG
CATCGAGCTGAAGGGCATCGACTTCAAGGAGGACGGCAACATCCTGGGGCACAAGCTGGAGTACAACGCC
ATCCACGGCAACGTCTATATCACCGCCGACAAGCAGAAGAACGGCATCAAGGCCAACTTCGGCCTCAACT
GCAACATCGAGGACGGCAGCGTGCAGCTCGCCGACCACTACCAGCAGAACACCCCCATCGGCGACGGCCC
CGTGCTGCTGCCCGACAACCACTACCTGAGCACCCAGTCCAAGCTGAGCAAAGACCCCAACGAGAAGCGC
GATCACATGGTCCTGCTGGAGTTCGTGACCGCCGCCGGGATCACTCTCGGCATGGACGAGCTGTACAAGT
CCGGACTCAGATCCACGCGTATGGCGCACGCTGGGAGAACAGGGTACGATAACCGGGAGATAGTGATGAA
GTACATCCATTATAAGCTGTCGCAGAGGGGCTACGAGTGGGATGCGGGAGATGTGGGCGCCGCGCCCCCG
GGGGCCGCCCCCGCACCGGGCATCTTCTCCTCCCAGCCCGGGCACACGCCCCATCCAGCCGCATCCCGGG
ACCCGGTCGCCAGGACCTCGCCACTGCAGACCCCGGCTGCCCCCGGCGCCGCCGCGGGGCCTGCGCTCAG
CCCGGTGCCACCTGTGGTCCACCTGACCCTCCGCCAGGCCGGCGACGACTTCTCCCGCCGCTACCGCCGC
GACTTCGCCGAGATGTCCAGCCAGCTGCACCTGACGCCCTTCACCGCGCGGGGACGCTTTGCCACGGTGG
TGGAGGAGCTCTTCAGGGACGGGGTGAACTGGGGGAGGATTGTGGCCTTCTTTGAGTTCGGTGGGGTCAT
ATGTGTGGAGAGCGTCAACCGGGAGATGTCGCCCCTGGTGGACAACATCGCCCTGTGGATGACTGAGTAC
CTGAACCGGCACCTGCACACCTGGATCCAGGATAACGGAGGCTGGGATGCCTTTGTGGAGCTCTACGGCC
CCAGCATGCGGCCTCTGTTTGATTTCTCCTGGCTGTCTCTTAAGACTCTGCTCTCGCTAGCACTAGTGGG
AGCATGCATCACCCTGGGTGCCTATCTGTCCCACAAGTGACTCGTCGACGGTACCGCGGGCCCGGGATCC
ACCGGATCTAGATAACTGATCATAATCAGCCATACCACATTTGTAGAGGTTTTACTTGCTTTAAAAAACC
TCCCACACCTCCCCCTGAACCTGAAACATAAAATGAATGCAATTGTTGTTGTTAACTTGTTTATTGCAGC
TTATAATGGTTACAAATAAAGCAATAGCATCACAAATTTCACAAATAAAGCATTTTTTTCACTGCATTCT
AGTTGTGGTTTGTCCAAACTCATCAATGTATCTTAACGCGTAAATTGTAAGCGTTAATATTTTGTTAAAA
TTCGCGTTAAATTTTTGTTAAATCAGCTCATTTTTTAACCAATAGGCCGAAATCGGCAAAATCCCTTATA
AATCAAAAGAATAGACCGAGATAGGGT
[37 nt withheld, positions 2478-2514]
AAAGAACGTGGACTCCAACGTCAAAGG
[49 nt withheld, positions 2542-2590]
T
[91 nt withheld, positions 2592-2682]
G
[124 nt withheld, positions 2684-2807]
CAGGTGGCACTTTTCGGGGAAATGTGCGCGGAACCCCTATTTGTTTATTTTTCTAAATACATTCAAATAT
GTATCCGCTCATGAGACAATAACCCTGATAAATGCTTCAATAATATTGAAAAAGGAAGAGTCCTGAGGCG
GAAAGAACCAGCTGTGGAATGTGTGTCAGTTAGGGTGTGGAAAGTCCCCAGGCTCCCCAGCAGGCAGAAG
TATGCAAAGCATGCATCTCAATTAGTCAGCAACCAGGTGTGGAAAGTCCCCAGGCTCCCCAGCAGGCAGA
AGTATGCAAAGCATGCATCTCAATTAGTCAGCAACCATAGTCCCGCCCCTAACTCCGCCCATCCCGCCCC
TAACTCCGCCCAGTTCCGCCCATTCTCCGCCCCATGGCTGACTAATTTTTTTTATTTATGCAGAGGCCGA
GGCCGCCTCGGCCTCTGAGCTATTCCAGAAGTAGTGAGGAGGCTTTTTTGGAGGCCTAGGCTTTTGCAAA
GATCGATCAAGAGACAGGATGAGGATCGTTTCGCATGATTGAACAAGATGGATTGCACGCAGGTTCTCCG
GCCGCTTGGGTGGAGAGGCTATTCGGCTATGACTGGGCACAACAGACAATCGGCTGCTCTGATGCCGCCG
TGTTCCGGCTGTCAGCGCAGGGGCGCCCGGTTCTTTTTGTCAAGACCGACCTGTCCGGTGCCCTGAATGA
ACTGCAAGACGAGGCAGCGCGGCTATCGTGGCTGGCCACGACGGGCGTTCCTTGCGCAGCTGTGCTCGAC
GTTGTCACTGAAGCGGGAAGGGACTGGCTGCTATTGGGCGAAGTGCCGGGGCAGGATCTCCTGTCATCTC
ACCTTGCTCCTGCCGAGAAAGTATCCATCATGGCTGATGCAATGCGGCGGCTGCATACGCTTGATCCGGC
TACCTGCCCATTCGACCACCAAGCGAAACATCGCATCGAGCGAGCACGTACTCGGATGGAAGCCGGTCTT
GTCGATCAGGATGATCTGGACGAAGAGCATCAGGGGCTCGCGCCAGCCGAACTGTTCGCCAGGCTCAAGG
CGAGCATGCCCGACGGCGAGGATCTCGTCGTGACCCATGGCGATGCCTGCTTGCCGAATATCATGGTGGA
AAATGGCCGCTTTTCTGGATTCATCGACTGTGGCCGGCTGGGTGTGGCGGACCGCTATCAGGACATAGCG
TTGGCTACCCGTGATATTGCTGAAGAGCTTGGCGGCGAATGGGCTGACCGCTTCCTCGTGCTTTACGGTA
TCGCCGCTCCCGATTCGCAGCGCATCGCCTTCTATCGCCTTCTTGACGAGTTCTTCTGAGCGGGACTCTG
GGGTTCGAAATGACCGACCAAGCGACGCCCAACCTGCCATCACGAGATTTCGATTCCACCGCCGCCTTCT
ATGAAAGGTTGGGCTTCGGAATCGTTTTCCGGGACGCCGGCTGGATGATCCTCCAGCGCGGGGATCTCAT
GCTGGAGTTCTTCGCCCACCCTAGGGGGAGGCTAACTGAAACACGGAAGGAGACAATACCGGAAGGAACC
CGCGCTATGACGGCAATAAAAAGACAGAATAAAACGCACGGTGTTGGGTCGTTTGTTCATAAACGCGGGG
TTCGGTCCCAGGGCTGGCACTCTGTCGATACCCCACCGAGACCCCATTGGGGCCAATACGCCCGCGTTTC
TTCCTTTTCCCCACCCCACCCCCCAAGTTCGGGTGAAGGCCCAGGGCTCGCAGCCAACGTCGGGGCGGCA
GGCCCTGCCATAGCCTCAGGTTACTCATATATACTTTAGATTGATTTAAAACTTCATTTTTAATTTAAAA
GGATCTAGGTGAAGATCCTTTTTGATAATCTCATGACCAAAATCCCTTAACGTGAGTTTTCGTTCCACTG
AGCGTCAGACCCCGTAGAAAAGATCAAAGGATCTTCTTGAGATCCTTTTTTTCTGCGCGTAATCTGCTGC
TTGCAAACAAAAAAACCACCGCTACCAGCGGTGGTTTGTTTGCCGGATCAAGAGCTACCAACTCTTTTTC
CGAAGGTAACTGGCTTCAGCAGAGCGCAGATACCAAATACTGTTCTTCTAGTGTAGCCGTAGTTAGGCCA
CCACTTCAAGAACTCTGTAGCACCGCCTACATACCTCGCTCTGCTAATCCTGTTACCAGTGGCTGCTGCC
AGTGGCGATAAGTCGTGTCTTACCGGGTTGGACTCAAGACGATAGTTACCGGATAAGGCGCAGCGGTCGG
GCTGAACGGGGGGTTCGTGCACACAGCCCAGCTTGGAGCGAACGACCTACACCGAACTGAGATACCTACA
GCGTGAGCTATGAGAAAGCGCCACGCTTCCCGAAGGGAGAAAGGCGGACAGGTATCCGGTAAGCGGCAGG
GTCGGAACAGGAGAGCGCACGAGGGAGCTTCCAGGGGGAAACGCCTGGTATCTTTATAGTCCTGTCGGGT
TTCGCCACCTCTGACTTGAGCGTCGATTTTTGTGATGCTCGTCAGGGGGGCGGAGCCTATGGAAAAACGC
CAGCAACGCGGCCTTTTTACGGTTCCTGGCCTTTTGCTGGCCTTTTGCTCACATGTTCTTTCCTGCGTTA
TCCCCTGATTCTGTGGATAACCGTATTACCGCCATGCAT
Features (pLannotate 1.2.2; 15 found; start..end, strand, type, name):
     61..364     +  enhancer       CMV enhancer: human cytomegalovirus immediate early enhancer
    365..568     +  promoter       CMV promoter: human cytomegalovirus (CMV) immediate early promoter
    613..1329    +  CDS            mCerulean3: mCerulean3 is a basic (constitutively fluorescent) cyan fluorescent protein published in 2011, derived from Aequorea victoria. It is reported to be a somewhat slowly-maturing monomer with very low acid sensitivity.
   1351..2067    +  CDS            BCL2: BCL2_HUMAN - Experimental evidence at protein level: Swiss-Prot protein existence level 1. Suppresses apoptosis in a variety of cell systems including factor-dependent lymphohematopoietic and neural cells. Regulates cell death by controlling the mitochondrial membrane permeability. Appears to function in a feedback loop system with caspases. Inhibits caspase activity either by preventing the release of cytochrome c from the mitochondria and/or by binding to the apoptosis-activating factor (APAF-1). May attenuate inflammation by impairing NLRP1-inflammasome activation, hence CASP1 activation an
   2074..2100    +  misc_feature   MCS (fragment): multiple cloning site
   2117..2201    +  CDS            large T antigen (fragment): large T antigen from SV40 (simian virus 40)
   2224..2345    +  polyA_signal   SV40 poly(A) signal: SV40 polyadenylation signal
   2379..2807    -  rep_origin     f1 ori (sequence partly withheld): f1 bacteriophage origin of replication; arrow indicates direction of (+) strand synthesis
   2834..2938    +  promoter       AmpR promoter: bla
   2940..3297    +  promoter       SV40 promoter: SV40 enhancer and early promoter
   3332..4126    +  CDS            NeoR/KanR: aminoglycoside phosphotransferase from Tn5; aph(3')-II (or nptII); confers resistance to neomycin, kanamycin, and G418 (Geneticin®)
   4147..4299    +  CDS            ble (fragment): BLE_KLEPN - Experimental evidence at protein level: Swiss-Prot protein existence level 1. Binding protein with a strong affinity to the bleomycin family of antibiotics. Binds to CL990; an antimitotic-antibiotic compound. From Klebsiella pneumoniae.
   4358..4405    +  polyA_signal   HSV TK poly(A) signal: herpes simplex virus thymidine kinase polyadenylation signal (Cole and Stacy, 1985)
   4496..4512    -  polyA_signal   bGH poly(A) signal (fragment): bovine growth hormone polyadenylation signal
   4734..5322    +  rep_origin     ori: high-copy-number ColE1/pMB1/pBR322/pUC origin of replication
