[The description below was written by a language model from this plasmid's Addgene catalogue record and pLannotate feature annotations shown in this document.]
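Description:
mCerulean3-Bcl2-pEGFP-C1 is a 5,436-nt mammalian expression plasmid built on the pEGFP-C1 backbone, in which the cyan fluorescent protein mCerulean3 occupies the position normally held by EGFP and is fused to the N-terminus of human Bcl-2. The fusion is transcribed from the human cytomegalovirus immediate-early enhancer and promoter and terminated by the SV40 polyadenylation signal. According to the depositor, a flexible seven-residue linker separates the fluorescent protein from Bcl-2, consistent with the short gap between the two annotated coding sequences. The Bcl-2 coding sequence matches the reference human sequence except for an M156I substitution that was present in the original clone. The depositor presumes this is a natural variant and notes that the clone has been widely used to inhibit apoptosis.

The plasmid is propagated in E. coli through a high-copy ColE1/pUC-type origin and also carries an f1 origin for single-stranded DNA production. A single Tn5 aminoglycoside phosphotransferase gene (NeoR/KanR) serves both hosts. A bacterial bla-type promoter drives it to give kanamycin resistance in bacteria, while the adjacent SV40 enhancer/early promoter, together with the HSV TK polyadenylation signal, gives G418 resistance in transfected mammalian cells, allowing selection of stable lines. The small annotated fragments (large T antigen, ble, bGH poly(A), residual multiple cloning site) appear to be backbone remnants or partial annotation matches rather than functional units.

Transfection yields constitutive expression of fluorescently labelled anti-apoptotic Bcl-2. The associated publication concerns binding of Bim to Bcl-XL and Bcl-2 and its resistance to displacement by BH3-mimetic drugs, so the construct suits live-cell imaging of Bcl-2 and its interactions, although the record does not specify an assay.
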