Addgene plasmid #177416: mCerulean3-Bcl2-pEGFP-C1
Purpose: To express mCerulean3 fused to the N-terminus of the Bcl-2 family protein, Bcl-2.
Depositing lab: David Andrews. Depositing organization: University of Toronto. Publication: Bim escapes displacement by BH3-mimetic anti-cancer drugs by double-bolt locking both Bcl-XL and Bcl-2. Liu Q, Osterlund EJ, Chi X, Pogmore J, Leber B, Andrews DW. Elife. 2019 Mar 12;8. pii: 37689. doi: 10.7554/eLife.37689. PubMed 30860026.
Backbone
  Vector backbone: pEGFP-C1
  Vector type: Mammalian Expression
  Selectable markers: Neomycin (select with G418)
Growth in bacteria
  Bacterial resistance: Kanamycin, 50 μg/mL
  Growth temperature: 37°C
  Growth strain: DH5alpha
  Copy number: Unknown
Gene/Insert
  Gene/Insert name: Bcl-2 (alt name: CBcl2, CBcl-2, mCerulean3-Bcl-2, mCer3-Bcl2)
  Species: H. sapiens (human)
  Entrez Gene: BCL2 (a.k.a. Bcl-2, PPP1R50)
  Promoter: CMV
  Tag / fusion protein: mCerulean3 (N terminal on insert)
  Cloning method: Restriction Enzyme
  Sequencing primers: 5′ TGACGCAAATGGGCGGTAGG; 3′ TCGCCCTTTGACGTTGGAGTCCAC
Resource information
  A portion of this plasmid was derived from a plasmid made by: Human Bcl2 sequence aligns with Genebank accession # M14745.1, except there is a M156I alteration in the coding sequence. The mutation was in the original clone (Janiak et al., 1994) published in JBC, and has been used to inhibit apoptosis by our group and many others. It has always been our assumption that this mutation is a naturally occurring variant. Our clone has been used in many publications as the plasmid was widely distributed when it was first assembled and published. Janiak F, Leber B, Andrews DW. Assembly of Bcl-2 into microsomal and outer mitochondrial membranes. J Biol Chem. 1994 Apr 1;269(13):9842-9. PMID: 8144576. mCerulean3 sequence received from Mark Rizzo PMID: 21479270.
Terms and licenses: Academic/Nonprofit Terms; Industry Terms: Not Available to Industry
Depositor comments: Transfection of this plasmid will express mCerulean3-fused to the N-terminus of Bcl-2. There is a flexible, 7 aa linker "SGLRSTR", between mCerulean3 and Bcl2.
How to cite: mCerulean3-Bcl2-pEGFP-C1 was a gift from David Andrews (Addgene plasmid # 177416 ; http://n2t.net/addgene:177416 ; RRID:Addgene_177416)
